>Addgene plasmid #81089 | SIVu | depositor full sequence | sequence record 164362 | SIVu sequence 3963 bps
TAATGATGATATTTCATAAATAATGTAATTCTATATATGTTAATTACCTTTTTTGCGAGGCATATTTATG
GTGAAGGATAAGTTTTGACCATCAAAGAAGGTTAATGTGGCTGTGGTTTCAGGGTCCATAATGCTTTTCA
ATTCATCTTTTTTTTTTTTGTTCTTTTTTTTGATTCCGGTTTCTTTGAAATTTTTTTGATTCGGTAATCT
CCGAGCAGAAGGAAGAACGAAGGAAGGAGCACAGACTTAGATTTGTAAAACGACGGCCAGTGCATGCGTA
TCGGACGTCTCCCTTCATGGTCATAGCTGTTTCCTGATAACTTCGTATAATGTATGCTATACGAAGTTAT
TAGCTTGCCTCGTCCCCGCCGGGTCACCCGGCGAGCGACATGGAGGCCCAGAATACCCTCCTTGACAGTC
TTGACGTGCGCAGCTCAGGGGCATGATGTGACTGTCGCCCGTACATTTAGCCCATACATCCCCATGTATA
ATCATTTGCATCCATACATTTTGATGGCCGCACGGCGCGAAGCAAAAATTACGGCTCCTCGCTCCAGACC
TGCGAGCAGGGAAACGCTCCCCTCACAGACGCGTTGAATTGTCCCCACGCCGCGCCCCTGTAGAGAAATA
TAAAAGGTTAGGATTTGCCACTGAGGTTCTTCTTTCATATACTTCCTTTTAAAATCTTGCTAGGATACAG
TTCTCACATCACATCCGAACATAAACAACCATGACAGTCAACACTAATACCTATAGTGAGAGAGCAGAAA
CTCATGCCTCACCAGTAGCACAGCGATTATTTCGATTAATGGAACTGAAGAAAACCAATTTATGTGCATC
AATTGACGTTGATACCACTAAGGAGTTCCTTGAATTAATTGATAAATTAGGTCCTTATGTATGCTTAATC
AAGACTCATATTGATATAATCAATGATTTTTCCTATGAATCCACTATTGAACCATTATTAGAACTTTCAC
GTAAACATCAATTTATGATTTTTGAAGATAGAAAATTTGCTGATATTGGTAATACCGTAAAGAAACAATA
TATTGGTGGAGTTTATAAAATTAGTAGTTGGGCAGATATTACCAATGCTCATGGTGTCACTGGGAATGGA
GTGGTTGAAGGATTAAAACAGGGAGCTAAAGAAACCACCACCAACCAAGAGCCAAGAGGGTTATTGATGT
TAGCTGAATTATCATCAGTGGGATCATTAGCATACGGAGAATATTCTCAAAAAACTGTTGAAATTGCTAA
ATCCGATAAGGAATTTGTTATTGGATTTATTGCCCAACGTGATATGGGTGGCCAAGAAGAAGGATTTGAT
TGGCTTATTATGACACCTGGAGTTGGATTAGATGATAAAGGTGATGGATTAGGACAACAATATAGAACTG
TTGATGAAGTTGTTAGCACTGGAACTGATATTATCATTGTTGGTAGAGGATTGTTTGGTAAAGGAAGAGA
TCCAGATATTGAAGGTAAAAGGTATAGAAATGCTGGTTGGAATGCTTATTTGAAAAAGACTGGCCAATTA
TAATCAGTACTGACAATAAAAAGATTCTTGTTTTCAAGAACTTGTCATTTGTATAGTTTTTTTATATTGT
AGTTGTTCTATTTTAATCAAATGTTAGCGTGATTTATATTTTTTTTCGCCTCGACATCATCTGCCCAGAT
GCGAAGTTAAGTGCGCAGAAAGTAATATCATGCGTCAATCGTATGTGAATGCTGGTCGCTATACTGCTGT
CGATTCGATACTAACGCCGATAACTTCGTATAATGTATGCTATACGAAGTTATTAATACGACTCACTATA
GGGCGAATTGGAGCTCCACCGCGGTGGCGGCCGCTCTAGAACTAGTGGATCCCCCGGGCTGCAGGAATTC
GATATCAAGCTTATCGATACCGTCGACCTCGAGGGGGGGCCCGGTACCCAGCTTTTGTTCCCTTTAGTGA
GGGTTAATTTCCTGAAAACTGTATTATAAGTAAATGCATGTATACTAAACTCACAAATTAGAGCTTCAAT
TTAATTATATCAGTTATTACGCGGGAATCTCGGTCGTAATGATTTCTATAATGACGAAAAAAAAAAAATT
GGAAAGAAAATGCTTCATGGCCTTTATAAAAAGGAACTATCCAATACCTCGCCAGAACCAAGTAACAGTA
TTTTACGGGGCACAAATCAAGAACAATAAGACAGGACTGTAAAGATGGACGCATTTAATTAATTCGAAGG
CCGCGTTGCTGGCGTTTTTCCATAGGCTCCGCCCCCCTGACGAGCATCACAAAAATCGACGCTCAAGTCA
GAGGTGGCGAAACCCGACAGGACTATAAAGATACCAGGCGTTTCCCCCTGGAAGCTCCCTCGTGCGCTCT
CCTGTTCCGACCCTGCCGCTTACCGGATACCTGTCCGCCTTTCTCCCTTCGGGAAGCGTGGCGCTTTCTC
ATAGCTCACGCTGTAGGTATCTCAGTTCGGTGTAGGTCGTTCGCTCCAAGCTGGGCTGTGTGCACGAACC
CCCCGTTCAGCCCGACCGCTGCGCCTTATCCGGTAACTATCGTCTTGAGTCCAACCCGGTAAGACACGAC
TTATCGCCACTGGCAGCAGCCACTGGTAACAGGATTAGCAGAGCGAGGTATGTAGGCGGTGCTACAGAGT
TCTTGAAGTGGTGGCCTAACTACGGCTACACTAGAAGGACAGTATTTGGTATCTGCGCTCTGCTGAAGCC
AGTTACCTTCGGAAAAAGAGTTGGTAGCTCTTGATCCGGCAAACAAACCACCGCTGGTAGCGGTGGTTTT
TTTGTTTGCAAGCAGCAGATTACGCGCAGAAAAAAAGGATCTCAAGAAGATCCTTTGATCTTTTCTACGG
GGTCTGACGCTCAGTGGAACGAAAACTCACGTTAAGGGATTTTGGTCATGAGATTATCAAAAAGGATCTT
CACCTAGATCCTTTTAAATTAAAAATGAAGTTTTAAATCAATCTAAAGTATATATGAGTAAACTTGGTCT
GACAGTTACCAATGCTTAATCAGTGAGGCACCTATCTCAGCGATCTGTCTATTTCGTTCATCCATAGTTG
CCTGACTGCCCGTCGTGTAGATAACTACGATACGGGAGGGCTTACCATCTGGCCCCAGTGCTGCAATGAT
ACCGCGAGACCCACGCTCACCGGCTCCAGATTTATCAGCAATAAACCAGCCAGCCGGAAGGGCCGAGCGC
AGAAGTGGTCCTGCAACTTTATCCGCCTCCATCCAGTCTATTAATTGTTGCCGGGAAGCTAGAGTAAGTA
GTTCGCCAGTTAATAGTTTGCGCAACGTTGTTGCCATTGCTACAGGCATCGTGGTGTCACGCTCGTCGTT
TGGTATGGCTTCATTCAGCTCCGGTTCCCAACGATCAAGGCGAGTTACATGATCCCCCATGTTGTGAAAA
AAAGCGGTTAGCTCCTTCGGTCCTCCGATCGTTGTCAGAAGTAAGTTGGCCGCAGTGTTATCACTCATGG
TTATGGCAGCACTGCATAATTCTCTTACTGTCATGCCATCCGTAAGATGCTTTTCTGTGACTGGTGAGTA
CTCAACCAAGTCATTCTGAGAATAGTGTATGCGGCGACCGAGTTGCTCTTGCCCGGCGTCAATACGGGAT
AATACCGCGCCACATAGCAGAACTTTAAAAGTGCTCATCATTGGAAAACGTTCTTCGGGGCGAAAACTCT
CAAGGATCTTACCGCTGTTGAGATCCAGTTCGATGTAACCCACTCGTGCACCCAACTGATCTTCAGCATC
TTTTACTTTCACCAGCGTTTCTGGGTGAGCAAAAACAGGAAGGCAAAATGCCGCAAAAAAGGGAATAAGG
GCGACACGGAAATGTTGAATACTCATACTCTTCCTTTTTCAATATTATTGAAGCATTTATCAGGGTTATT
GTCTCATGAGCGGATACATATTTGAAGTATCGTTCGAATTAAT
Features (pLannotate 1.2.2; 13 found; start..end, strand, type, name):
    137..253     +  promoter       URA3 promoter (fragment): S. cerevisiae URA3
    253..272     -  CDS            lacZα (fragment): LacZα fragment of β-galactosidase; lacZ fragment
    317..350     -  protein_bind   loxP: Cre-mediated recombination occurs in the 8-bp core sequence (GCATACAT). Cre recombinase
    387..730     +  promoter       TEF promoter: Ashbya gossypii TEF promoter
    749..1537    +  CDS            URA3: PYRF_YEAST - Experimental evidence at protein level: Swiss-Prot protein existence level 1. From Saccharomyces cerevisiae (strain ATCC 204508 / S288c) (Baker's yeast).
   1549..1746    +  terminator     TEF terminator: Ashbya gossypii TEF terminator
   1770..1803    -  protein_bind   loxP: Cre-mediated recombination occurs in the 8-bp core sequence (GCATACAT). Cre recombinase
   1804..1822    +  promoter       T7 promoter: promoter for bacteriophage T7 RNA polymerase
   1831..1938    +  misc_feature   MCS: pBluescript multiple cloning site
   1951..1969    -  promoter       T3 promoter: promoter for bacteriophage T3 RNA polymerase
   2257..2845    -  rep_origin     ori: high-copy-number ColE1/pMB1/pBR322/pUC origin of replication
   3016..3876    -  CDS            AmpR: β-lactamase; bla; confers resistance to ampicillin, carbenicillin, and related antibiotics
   3877..3940    -  promoter       AmpR promoter: bla
