[The description below was written by a language model from this plasmid's Addgene catalogue record and pLannotate feature annotations shown in this document.]
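Description:
SIVu is an empty yeast cloning backbone of 3,963 bp, a "single integration vector" designed to place cloned sequences as a single copy at the URA3 locus of Saccharomyces cerevisiae. In E. coli it is maintained as a high-copy plasmid through a ColE1/pUC-type origin and selected with ampicillin via the β-lactamase gene and its native promoter. No yeast replication origin or centromere is annotated, consistent with a vector that must integrate into the genome to be retained.

The yeast selection cassette consists of a URA3 coding sequence driven by the Ashbya gossypii TEF promoter and followed by the A. gossypii TEF terminator, allowing selection by uracil prototrophy in ura3 strains. This cassette is flanked by two loxP sites annotated on the same strand, an arrangement that allows Cre recombinase to excise the marker after integration so that it can be reused, which fits the Cre/Lox vector classification. A fragment of the S. cerevisiae URA3 promoter lies upstream of the cassette and probably serves as one homology region for targeting the locus. The feature table does not annotate a second homology arm, and the record does not describe how the plasmid is linearised for integration.

Downstream of the second loxP site is a pBluescript-type multiple cloning site bracketed by T7 and T3 promoters, along with a short lacZα remnant elsewhere. The catalogue entry states that the vector has two MCS, but only one is annotated. No promoter or insert for expression in yeast is supplied, so users clone their own expression cassettes or reporters for stable, single-copy genomic integration.
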