Addgene plasmid #81089: SIVu
Purpose: (Empty Backbone) Single Integration Vector URA - Cloning vector for single integration into the URA3 locus of S.cerevisiae containing two MCS.
Depositing lab: Serge Pelet. Depositing organization: Universite de Lausanne (UNIL). Publication: New families of single integration vectors and gene tagging plasmids for genetic manipulations in budding yeast. Wosika V, Durandau E, Varidel C, Aymoz D, Schmitt M, Pelet S. Mol Genet Genomics. 2016 Dec;291(6):2231-2240. Epub 2016 Sep 16. 10.1007/s00438-016-1249-1 PubMed 27637489.
Backbone
  Vector backbone: SIVu
  Backbone size (bp): 3963
  Vector type: Yeast Expression, Cre/Lox
  Selectable markers: URA3
Growth in bacteria
  Bacterial resistance: Ampicillin, 100 μg/mL
  Growth temperature: 37°C
  Growth strain: DH5alpha
  Copy number: High Copy
Terms and licenses: Academic/Nonprofit Terms; Industry Terms: Not Available to Industry
How to cite: SIVu was a gift from Serge Pelet (Addgene plasmid # 81089 ; http://n2t.net/addgene:81089 ; RRID:Addgene_81089)
