>Addgene plasmid #81089 | SIVu | depositor partial sequence | sequence record 154072 | pURA3 (5' gene targeting site)
TGATGATATTTCATAAATAATGTAATTCTATATATGTTAATTACCTTTTTTGCGAGGCATATTTATGGTG
AAGGATAAGTTTTGACCATCAAAGAAGGTTAATGTGGCTGTGGTTTCAGGGTCCATAATGCTTTTCAATT
CATCTTTTTTTTTTTTGTTCTTTTTTTTGATTCCGGTTTCTTTGAAATTTTTTTGATTCGGTAATCTCCG
AGCAGAAGGAAGAACGAAGGAAGGAGCACAGACTTAGATT
