>Addgene plasmid #81089 | SIVu | depositor partial sequence | sequence record 154074 | tURA3 (3' gene targeting site)
AAAACTGTATTATAAGTAAATGCATGTATACTAAACTCACAAATTAGAGCTTCAATTTAATTATATCAGT
TATTACGCGGGAATCTCGGTCGTAATGATTTCTATAATGACGAAAAAAAAAAAATTGGAAAGAAAATGCT
TCATGGCCTTTATAAAAAGGAACTATCCAATACCTCGCCAGAACCAAGTAACAGTATTTTACGGGGCACA
AATCAAGAACAATAAGACAGGACTGTAAAGATGGACGCAT
