>Addgene plasmid #81089 | SIVu | depositor partial sequence | sequence record 154075 | TEF promoter from A.gossypii
TAGCTTGCCTCGTCCCCGCCGGGTCACCCGGCGAGCGACATGGAGGCCCAGAATACCCTCCTTGACAGTC
TTGACGTGCGCAGCTCAGGGGCATGATGTGACTGTCGCCCGTACATTTAGCCCATACATCCCCATGTATA
ATCATTTGCATCCATACATTTTGATGGCCGCACGGCGCGAAGCAAAAATTACGGCTCCTCGCCTCAGACC
TGCGAGCAGGGAAACGCTCCCCTCACAGACGCGTTGAATTGTCCCCACGCCGCGCCCCTGTAGAGAAATA
TAAAAGGTTAGGATTTGCCACTGAGGTTCTTCTTTCATATACTTCCTTTTAAAATCTTGCTAGGATACAG
TTCTCACATCACATCCGAACATAAACAACC
