>Addgene plasmid #81089 | SIVu | depositor partial sequence | sequence record 154228 | TEF terminator A.gossypii
GACAATAAAAAGATTCTTGTTTTCAAGAACTTGTCATTTGTATAGTTTTTTTATATTGTAGTTGTTCTAT
TTTAATCAAATGTTAGCGTGATTTATATTTTTTTTCGCCTCGACATCATCTGCCCAGATGCGAAGTTAAG
TGCGCAGAAAGTAATATCATGCGTCAATCGTATGTGAATGCTGGTCGCTATACTGCTGTCGATTCGATAC
TAACGCCG
