>Addgene plasmid #81089 | SIVu | addgene partial sequence | sequence record 164358 | AmpSeq-F 5'-ctcatgagcggatacatatttgaa-3'
TGATGATATTTCATAAATAATGTAATTCTATATATGTTAATTACCTTTTTTGCGAGGCATATTTATGGTG
AAGGATAAGTTTTGACCATCAAAGAAGGTTAATGTGGCTGTGGTTTCAGGGTCCATAATGCTTTTCAATT
CATCTTTTTTTTTTTTGTTCTTTTTTTTGATTCCGGTTTCTTTGAAATTTTTTTGATTCGGTAATCTCCG
AGCAGAAGGAAGAACGAAGGAAGGAGCACAGACTTAGATTTGTAAAACGACGGCCAGTGCATGCGTATCG
GACGTCTCCCTTCATGGTCATAGCTGTTTCCTGATAACTTCGTATAATGTATGCTATACGAAGTTATTAG
CTTGCCTCGTCCCCGCCGGGTCACCCGGCGAGCGACATGGAGGCCCAGAATACCCTCCTTGACAGTCTTG
ACGTGCGCAGCTCAGGGGCATGATGTGACTGTCGCCCGTACATTTAGCCCATACATCCCCATGTATAATC
ATTTGCATCCATACATTTTGATGGCCGCACGGCGCGAAGCAAAAATTACGGCTCCTCGCTCCAGACCTGC
GAGCAGGGAAACGCTCCCCTCACAGACGCGTTGAATTGTCCCCACGCCGCGCCCCTGTAGAGAAATATAA
AAGGTTAGGATTTGCCACTGAGGTTCTTCTTTCATATACTTCCTTTTAAAATCTTGCTAGGATACAGTTC
TCACATCACATCCGAACATAAACAACCATGACAGTCAACACTAATACCTATAGTGAGAGAGCAGAAACTC
ATGCCTCACCAGTAGCACAGCGATTATTTCGATTAATGGAACTGAAGAAAACCAATTTATGTGCATCAAT
TGACGTTGATACCACTAAGGAGTTCCTTGAATTAATTGATAAATTAGGTCCTTATGTATGCTTAATCAAG
ACTCATATTGATATAATCAATGATTTTTCCTATGAATCCACTATTGAACCATTATTAGAACTTTCACGTA
AACATCAATTTATGA
