>Addgene plasmid #81089 | SIVu | addgene partial sequence | sequence record 164360 | TEF-terminator-F 5'-CCCAGATGCGAAGTTAAGTG-3'
GCGTCAATCGTATGTGAATGCTGGTCGCTATACTGCTGTCGATTCGATACTAACGCCGATAACTTCGTAT
AATGTATGCTATACGAAGTTATTAATACGACTCACTATAGGGCGAATTGGAGCTCCACCGCGGTGGCGGC
CGCTCTAGAACTAGTGGATCCCCCGGGCTGCAGGAATTCGATATCAAGCTTATCGATACCGTCGACCTCG
AGGGGGGGCCCGGTACCCAGCTTTTGTTCCCTTTAGTGAGGGTTAATTTCCTGAAAACTGTATTATAAGT
AAATGCATGTATACTAAACTCACAAATTAGAGCTTCAATTTAATTATATCAGTTATTACGCGGGAATCTC
GGTCGTAATGATTTCTATAATGACGAAAAAAAAAAAATTGGAAAGAAAATGCTTCATGGCCTTTATAAAA
AGGAACTATCCAATACCTCGCCAGAACCAAGTAACAGTATTTTACGGGGCACAAATCAAGAACAATAAGA
CAGGACTGTAAAGATGGACGCATTTAATTAATTCGAAGGCCGCGTTGCTGGCGTTTTTCCATAGGCTCCG
CCCCCCTGACGAGCATCACAAAAATCGACGCTCAAGTCAGAGGTGGCGAAACCCGACAGGACTATAAAGA
TACCAGGCGTTTCCCCCTGGAAGCTCCCTCGTGCGCTCTCCTGTTCCGACCCTGCCGCTTACCGGATACC
TGTCCGCCTTTCTCCCTTCGGGAAGCGTGGCGCTTTCTCATAGCTCACGCTGTAGGTATCTCAGTTCGGT
GTAGGTCGTTCGCTCCAAGCTGGGCTGTGTGCACGAACCCCCCGTTCAGCCCGACCGCTGCGCCTTATCC
GGTAACTATCGTCTTGAGTCCAACCCGGTAAGACACGACTTATCGCCACTGGCAGCAGCCACTGGTAACA
GGATTAGCAGAGCGAGGTATGTAGGCGGTGCTACAGAGTTCTTGA
